>Addgene plasmid #110207 | hOC-GFPtpz | addgene full sequence | sequence record 212674 | Addgene NGS Result
GCTGCAAGGCGATTAAGTTGGGTAACGCCAGGGTTTTCCCAGTCACGACGTTGTAAAACGACGGCCAGTG
CCAAGCTTTCTAGTAGGGCTCAAGTGGCGGCATCTCTGTCGAACTCTCTCCATCCTTCATGTCAGTATCC
AATGTACATCTACTTATAGCCACTTGACAGCCCCCTTCCTGGGGCAAACACTCATATTCCTGAGGGATAC
AGGTCCCCAAATTTATGGCTCCTGGATCTCCCTGGTCTTCTCTTCCCAATACCAGTTAGCTGTAGCCTGA
AGGCCCTGCTGCAGCTTGGGAAGGGCCCCGGCTGGGAGGCAGTGACAAGTGGAAGGCCGGCAGCCGCTCT
GCTCCCTACTGTCCCCACTCCCTCTGCTCTCCCCACATCACAGACTGGCCTGGGGGACTGGGCAGCAGGC
GCGAAAGTGGTGGTGACAAAGGCCCCCCCCCCCAAGCCTGGTGCCATCTTGCAGGGCACAGCTCCGAGTT
GTGTCTTGGGCACTCCCAGGGCCCCCTGCTGAGTCCTCAGGCAAGGCGCTGCTCCACTATCGCCACTCAG
TCACCATGAGGCCATGGGTCACTCCTGTCTCTGGGTCCTGGCTTCCAAATTGGCTAGATAATGATCCCAG
GGCCTCACCAGCTCTGAGATTCAGTGCTATCCTAAGAGGAACAAAGCCCCCTGCTCTTAAAGCCATGCCC
CACCCATTCCAGCTACAGACCCTCACGTTGTTTGACATGGGCAATTTCCATGTCTGTAACTCAACTGAAA
GTGTACTTAATTCAAGAAAGTTTCTCGCTAGAAAGCTCTGTTGAGGTCAGAGGATTGAAGGGCCACTTTG
GGGACCCTTGCTGAAGATGATGGGCTCTGCTCTGGGGATGCCCAGCCTAGGTGGTCACAGAACCCAGCTT
GCTATAAATACTTGCCGAATGGTGGGGACTTCCTGATGTGCCTTCATCCTAACATGCTCTGCAGGGCCCA
TGACTTAGCCACAGACTCCATCCATATTGTCCTGGGGGAAACCCCAGGCCTGGAGTCAGGGACAGTGGAG
GGCAAGGATTTGGGTTTTCTTAGATCCCAGTTTGTCTGTTGTCTCCCATTGATTTCAGGCTCTACACAGA
GAACAGAGGGAGCTGGTTGCTGTGCTGAGGGAGCCTGAGTGAGGAGACCGCCAGCCCCAGAAGCAGAGGG
CAGTCAAGGTCAAGAGCCTGTGGTCCAGCATGCCTGGCCTGGGCGGGCTACCTCTGAGAACGGCTGAAAT
GGTGCCCAGTCCATCAGCAGTGATGGAATTTGCTGGAGGACTAGGCCAGAGCAAGCCTCACTGCCACTGT
GCCTTTGGGGCACCCTTGGGGTTGGACATACACCCCCTTTAGATTCCTCTGTTTCTTCTACCTGGATAAT
TCTTGGCCATGTTCTCTCTTCTCTAGGTTCAGGTCAGCTCTGCCCCTCCGCCCCCCTCCTGCTGGTTCCC
CAGCCCTTTTCCCTGGCCCTGGCTTGGAGAATCTGTTTTCAATCTCCACTGATTGCCCCCTTGCTGGCCA
GCCCAGGGGCCTTTACCATGTTCTCTCCACATCCGTAAATAAACTTCCTTCACTACACTGTAATCTGTGA
GCATGCTTCCTCTGCCTTGGCCTCTCTTGGGCCAAGACCTGCTCCTGGGCTCCCAAATGCTGGCTCCAGT
CAAGGCTTCAGTCGTGGTCCTCTGGGAGCATCCAGGCTGGGGTGGTTTGGCAAGGGGCTTACTAGACCAT
CATGTGCAGAGAGCAGCAGAGCCCCTTGTACAAAAACCAGGACCCCTGGGTTCCCTGTGGATAGGATGAG
CTGCCAAGGAGATGTCACTCTTGGCACCCTCCAAGAATCATTACGGCCGGGTGCAGTGGCTCATGCTTGA
AATCCCAGCACTTTGGGAGGCCGAGGCGGGTGAATCACCTGAGGTCAGGAGTTCGAGACCAGCCTGGCCA
ACATGGTGAAATCCTGTCTCTACTAAAAATACAAAATTAGCCAGGCATGGTGGCATGTGCCTGTAATCCC
AGCTACTCGGGAGGCTGAGGCAGGAGAATCACTTGAACCCGGGAGGCGGAGGTTGCAGTCAGCCAAGATT
GCGCCACTGTACTCCAGCCTGGGCAACAAGAGTGAAACTCCATCTCAAAAAAAAAAAAAAAAAAATACAG
AATTAGCCAGGCATGGTGGCGTGTGCCTGTAATCCCAGCTACTCAAGAGGCTGAGGCAGGAGAATCACTT
GAACCTGGGAGGCAGAGGTTGCAGTGAGCCGAGATCGCACCATTGCACTCCTGCCTGGGCGACAGAGCGA
GACTCCGTCTCAAAAAAAAAGAACCGTGAGCACTTTGTTTCTCTTGCTTCTTCCACTTCACTCTTCTTCA
GCCAGGGCAGCCAAAGGCAGGATGGGTGCTTCCCGGATCCACCAGAGGGGGAAAGGGGTTGGGCGTGTAT
GGGGGCAGAACTTTTCCCTAGTGAGAGCCTTGGTGAGGTCTGCTGGAGGCACACTGGGGACACAGGCAAG
CATCAGGTGGTCCCAACTTCCCACCCCCCTCCCATAAACGGCACTTGGCTCAGTCTCCCTCTGCCCACCT
TGTCACCATGGAGCTGTGGCATTCAAGCATCCAAATGCCCTGCTTCTGTCAGGCCTGCCCCGTCGGGTGC
TTTGTTTACTTGTCAGGTTGGGCAGATGGTCTCAAGCCCTGGTTGGTGGGTGGGTGAGTGAGGAGACAGG
TTAGACAGGGGAAGGTCCCAGGACATGTCTTCCCTCTCTGGGCTGACCTGAGGCAGTGGAGGCTCTCAGG
TGTGGGATGGGGTTTTCAGGCTGGGATGTTCTGTACCGTAGAGGATAGGCCTTCCTATTACTTATCGGAG
CACTACGGGAGGGCAGGTCCCTCCCCAGGGTGTTTAACACTGGAGGCTGCAGGGTCAGGAGGAGAATCGT
GGGGCCAGGAGGGCAGAGGCACACTCCATCTTCGTGCTCCTCACAGGCCCTGCCTCCCTGCCTGCTAAGG
ACACAGGGAAGGGGGTCCCCACCTCAGTGCCTGCCTCCCTTCCCTGTGCCTGTGTACCTGGCAGTCACAG
CCACCTGGCGTGTCCCAGAAACCAACCGGCTGACCTCATCTCCTGCCCGGCCCCACCTCCATTGGCTTTG
GCTTTTGGCGTTTGTGCTGCCCGACCCTTTCTCCTGTCCGGATGCGCAGGGCAGGGCCTGAGCCGTCGAG
CTGCACCCACAGCAGGCTGCCTTTGGTGACTCACCGGGTGAACGGGGGCATTGCGAGGCATCCCCTCCCT
GGGTTTGGCTCCTGCCCACGGGGCTGACAGTAGAAATCACAGGCTGTGAGACAGCTGGAGCCCAGCTCTG
CTTGAACCTATTTTAGGTCTCTGATCCCCGCTTCCTCTTTAGACTCCCCTAGAGCTCAGCCAGTGCTCAA
CCTGAGGCTGGGGGTCTCTGAGGAAGAGTGAGTTGGAGCTGAGGGGTCTGGGGCTGTCCCCTGAGAGAGG
GGCCAGAGGCAGTGTCAAGAGCCGGGCAGTCTGATTGTGGCTCACCCTCCATCACTCCCAGGGGCCCCTG
GCCCAGCAGCCGCAGCTCCCAACCACAATATCCTTTGGGGTTTGGCCTACGGAGCTGGGGCGGATGACCC
CCAAATAGCCCTGGCAGATTCCCCCTAGACCCGCCCGCACCATGGTCAGGCATGCCCCTCCTCATCGCTG
GGCACAGCCCAGAGGGTATAAACAGTGCTGGAGGCTGGCGGGGCAGGCCAGCTGAGTCCTGAGCAGCAGC
CCAGCGGATCTCGAGGAACTGAAAAACCAGAAAGTTAACTGGTAAGTTTAGTCTTTTTGTCTTTTATTTC
GGATCCGGTGGTGGTGCAAATCAAAGAACTGCTCCTCAGTGGATGTTGCCTTTACTTCTAGGCCTGTACG
GAAGTGTTACTTCTGCTCTAAAAGCTGCTGCAGGTCTTAGTTAACTAAGACTCTAGGGAATTGCACCGGC
CACAACCATGGTGAGCAAGGGCGAGGAGCTGTTCACCGGGGTGGTGCCCATCCTGGTCGAGCTGGACGGC
GACGTAAACGGCCACAAGTTCAGCGTGTCCGGCGAGGGCGAGGGCGATGCCACCTACGGCAAGCTGACCC
TGAAGTTCATCTGCACCACCGGCAAGCTGCCCGTGCCCTGGCCCACCCTCGTGACCACCTTCGGCTACGG
CGTGCAGTGCTTCGCCCGCTACCCCGACCACATGCGCCAGCACGACTTCTTCAAGTCCGCCATGCCCGAA
GGCTACGTCCAGGAGCGCACCATCTTCTTCAAGGACGACGGCAACTACAAGACCCGCGCCGAGGTGAAGT
TCGAGGGCGACACCCTGGTGAACCGCATCGAGCTGAAGGGCATCGACTTCAAGGAGGACGGCAACATCCT
GGGGCACAAGCTGGAGTACAACTACAACAGCCACAACGTCTATATCATGGCCGACAAGCAGAAGAACGGC
ATCAAGGTGAACTTCAAGATCCGCCACAACATCGAGGACGGCAGCGTGCAGCTCGCCGACCACTACCAGC
AGAACACCCCCATCGGCGACGGCCCCGTGCTGCTGCCCGACAACCACTACCTGAGCTACCAGTCCGCCCT
GAGCAAAGACCCCAACGAGAAGCGCGATCACATGGTCCTGCTGGAGTTCGTGACCGCCGCCGGGATCACT
CTCGGCATGGACGAGCTGTACAAGTAACTCGCTAGAGTCGGGGCGGCCGGCCCTTGCAGGAATTCTGTGC
CTTCTAGTTGCCAGCCATCTGTTGTTTGCCCCTCCCCCGTGCCTTCCTTGACCCTGGAAGGTGCCACTCC
CACTGTCCTTTCCTAATAAAATGAGGAAATTGCATCGCATTGTCTGAGTAGGTGTCATTCTATTCTGGGG
GGTGGGGTGGGGCAGGACAGCAAGGGGGAGGATTGGGAAGACAATAGCAGGCATGCTGGGGATGCGGTGG
GCTCTATGGAATTCGATATCAAGCTAGCAATTCGAGCTCGGTACCCGGGGATCCCCTGGAGCCCAGGAGG
GAGGTGTGTGAGCTCAATCCGGACTGTGACGAGTTGGCTGACCACATCGGCTTTCAGGAGGCCTATCGGC
GCTTCTACGGCCCGGTCTAGGGTGTCGCTCTGCTGGCCTGGCCGGCAACCCCAGTTCTGCTCCTCTCCAG
GCACCCTTCTTTCCTCTTCCCCTTGCCCTTGCCCTGACCTCCCAGCCCTATGGATGTGGGGTCCCCATCA
TCCCAGCTGCTCCCAAATAAACTCCAGAAGAGGAATCTGTGGGCCTGTGAGTCTGTCCAGTTTATGGAGT
GTGGGAGGGAGGTGTCAGGAGGATGGGGGTGAGGAGGTTTTACCTTCTTCAGTTCTAGAAAGTGCTTTCC
AAAGTTTTATTTTTTTATTTGTACCTGCCTTGTTCCAGAAAACATTGAAGGTGGCTTCCCAAAGTCTAAC
TAGGGATACCCCCTCTAGCCTAGGACCCTCCTCCCCACACCTCAATCCACCAAACCATCCATAATGCACC
CAGATAGGCCCACCCCCAAAAGCCTGGACACCTTGAGCACACAGTTATGACCAGGACAGACTCATCTCTA
TAGGCAAATAGCTGCTGGCAAACTGGCATTACCTGGTTTGTGGGGATGGGGGGGCAAGTGTGTGGCCTCT
CGGCCTGGTTAGCAAGAAGCATTCAGGGTAGGCCTAGGTTAGTCGTGTTAGTTCTTCCCTGTGCTGAGCA
GAGACTTCCAGAAGCACCAGAAACGGAGCCAGATGAAAGGACCCCAACACCTCCCCCCGCCAACCTTTGA
CAGAATATAGGGGCATCTTCAGCCTGGACACGCATGCATCTCCCCTCTCAGACCCTCAGCACTTCTTCCA
CTCCCATCAAGAGCCCCCTCACGGTCCCTCTCACACTCTGCCAGTCCCCCTAGACACCCCTCCTCTTCTC
TGCCCTCTCTCCTGTGCCCTCTCTCCTCAGCCCCTGTTGGTTCCAGGCTGAGATGCGTCCCCACCTGATT
AGGCCCAAATCTGGGCTCCTCGTCAGCACTGGGGCCTGGCCTCTGCCCCCTCCAGGACAGGGTCAGGGAT
GGGGCCTTACTGTTGTTTGGCCTGGGTACCCCCCTCCAGTGGGCCACCCTGCAGCAGAGGGCATGTACTG
GGGGCCCGAAGCAGGGTGGCTGTGAAAGCAGCAATAATGAGTAGGTTCCCAGCTGCAGCCAAGACCAGTG
TGGCCACTGTGCCTGCCAGGCCCAGGGCAGGTTCCTGTGTGGCCAGCCAGGCTCTGCGTGATCCCATATC
AGCCAGCACTGCCTCCAGCTGGAAGTGGGTGCCCAGCACTGCACAGATGTGGAATAACTGGTGGCTGTGG
CCTGTGGAGAGGATGGGCAGGTCAGAGCCACACCTTTCCCAGTGCAAGTCACCCCATCCTCTGGGCCTGC
TACTCCCCCATAAATTGAGAATAAGAAACCCTGACTCCCAGAGTGACTGAAAGGAATGAATGAGCATGTG
TGCATGTGGCCCCAGCACACATGCTACTAGTTTTGCTACCTGAGAAGTGGCAGGTGGAGGACCCTTCCAG
TGATGCTCTCGTTATAGGAAGACAGGGAAGTCCCTCCTATAATTTGCCTCCATCCTGGGGCTGTAATACC
CATTTACCCAGTTCATTCTGTGCTCTGGGAAGGCATCTGCCCCTGCCTCTTCCCGGGCCGGGCCAGGCGT
GCCCTCACCGATGTAATCAAAGCGTCCTGGTGCCAGCCTTTCAGGCAGGTGGGAGGCGAAGAGGAAGCCA
GTGAGCAGCGCGCAGAAGAGATGGTAGCCATGGCTGGTGCTCAGGGCCTCCTGCCCACAGCCGTGGCCCC
TGCCCCAGCACAGCCCGAGCTGTCAAAGGAAAACCAAGGCTGCTGGGGAGGGACTCGGGAGCCGAAACAT
GGGGTGTGTCTGGGATCTGGTGAGGACGCAGAGCGGGCGGGCACAGCTAGGCGGGGTGCTGGACCCCAAG
AGAGGCGGCTGGGCTGAGGCAGGGACTGAGGGGGCAGGGCTGGAAGTGGGCACCTTGAGGGTCAGGACAG
GAAAGCAGGAGTCTGGGCAGGGGCCCTAGGCCTCCTTACCCGATAAAAGAGTGGGAGGTTGTCGAACAGG
AATGGATAGGCGAAGGCTCCTGTGCGGAGGACCTTACTGAGCCCAGGGCTTTCCAGCTCCAGGAAACTGG
GAGGCGGGAGGAAAAGGCCGGTCACCATCGCTGTGCTTGGGGTAGGGGTCAGAGAAAGGCAAGAGGACTT
GGGCAAAGATGGAATATCAGCACAGCCTGCAGCTAAGAAAACCGTTAGGGCATATGACCTCCTGTGTAAA
GGACCACATCTGTATGTGGGGATAAAGGGTCTGACAGAGGAAGTCCTCAGTACATGGTCCCGATGCCTCC
AGTGCTGTTCGAGAGCAGTGAGGTGTGTCCTCTCCTGTGCCTCCGCCTTCCCCGTCCCCACTGGAGGGGC
CTGGGAACCCACCGGGAGTAGCAGGAGAGGCCGGTGCACAGGAAGGAGTTGAGTGCGGCGGCAGGCACAA
AGAACTGGTGCAGGTGGCCGTGCAGCCAGGAGGCCGGCATGGAGTAGGCGGCATAGGGGAAGGCGCAGCC
TGCGGTGAGGTGGGGGCGTGCAGCTGAGGCCTGAGGGGCGCGCCCCTATGTCCCGCGTCCCACCCCTCGC
CCCGCTCCGGGACGCCCAGACCCCGCGCTCCCGCGCCTGTCCGGCTCACCCAGACTGTAGAGGCTGAGCG
CGCCGTAGTCGAGGAAGTAGCAGATGTGGCGCATGCGGGGCGACATGGAGCTGAAGGTGTGCGCGCAGCA
CGACGCGAAGGGGTAGAGGCAGGCGGGCAGCAGGAAGACCAGCAGCGGCCAGTGGTACGGCTCCGCACGG
AAGCCGGGGCCGCCCGCCAGCGCCAGGAGCCGCCACAGGAAGTACCTGCGGCGGGCGCGTGCTCAGGCCG
CCGCGGACCCCCGCGACTGCCGCTGCAGCCCGTGGGCCTGGACGGTCCCTGCCCGCCTGGGTACCCCCTC
TGAGCTCAAGGCCGCGGCCTGGGGCAGAGCCTCCCCTCACCAGGTGGGCAGGAAGTGAGTCCAGATGTTG
ACCGTCTCGTTGGTCATCTGGAAGGAGCTGAGGACACAGTCCAAAGCCGAGCTGGTGGGGCGGCGGTAGC
CAGACATGATGCCATCTTCCCAGAACACCTAGGGTAGTGGTGGGAGAGGAAGGGCGTCACTGTGCCCGGA
CCCTTTCCCTCCATCTGAGATCTCTGGAAGCAGGGTCAAAGAGGCTGGGCTGGAGATCAACGTGGCCCCC
AAGCCAAACTAAATCTGATCTGATGTTACCACAGGTCCCAGTACCCACAACCCACAAAACAAATAGGAAA
CCGAAGAGCCAGATTGGGGTGGGATGGGGGTGGAGCGCAGCACACAGGGCGCTCTGGGGAAGGGGACTCC
AGATGGAGGGCCACAAGCTTGCATGCCTGCAGGTCGGGTTTGCGTATTGGGCGCTCTTCCGCTTCCTCGC
TCACTGACTCGCTGCGCTCGGTCGTTCGGCTGCGGCGAGCGGTATCAGCTCACTCAAAGGCGGTAATACG
GTTATCCACAGAATCAGGGGATAACGCAGGAAAGAACATGTGAGCAAAAGGCCAGCAAAAGGCCAGGAAC
CGTAAAAAGGCCGCGTTGCTGGCGTTTTTCCATAGGCTCCGCCCCCCTGACGAGCATCACAAAAATCGAC
GCTCAAGTCAGAGGTGGCGAAACCCGACAGGACTATAAAGATACCAGGCGTTTCCCCCTGGAAGCTCCCT
CGTGCGCTCTCCTGTTCCGACCCTGCCGCTTACCGGATACCTGTCCGCCTTTCTCCCTTCGGGAAGCGTG
GCGCTTTCTCATAGCTCACGCTGTAGGTATCTCAGTTCGGTGTAGGTCGTTCGCTCCAAGCTGGGCTGTG
TGCACGAACCCCCCGTTCAGCCCGACCGCTGCGCCTTATCCGGTAACTATCGTCTTGAGTCCAACCCGGT
AAGACACGACTTATCGCCACTGGCAGCAGCCACTGGTAACAGGATTAGCAGAGCGAGGTATGTAGGCGGT
GCTACAGAGTTCTTGAAGTGGTGGCCTAACTACGGCTACACTAGAAGAACAGTATTTGGTATCTGCGCTC
TGCTGAAGCCAGTTACCTTCGGAAAAAGAGTTGGTAGCTCTTGATCCGGCAAACAAACCACCGCTGGTAG
CGGTGGTTTTTTTGTTTGCAAGCAGCAGATTACGCGCAGAAAAAAAGGATCTCAAGAAGATCCTTTGATC
TTTTCTACGGGGTCTGACGCTCAGTGGAACGAAAACTCACGTTAAGGGATTTTGGTCATGAGATTATCAA
AAAGGATCTTCACCTAGATCCTTTTAAATTAAAAATGAAGTTTTAAATCAATCTAAAGTATATATGAGTA
AACTTGGTCTGACAGTTACCAATGCTTAATCAGTGAGGCACCTATCTCAGCGATCTGTCTATTTCGTTCA
TCCATAGTTGCCTGACTCCCCGTCGTGTAGATAACTACGATACGGGAGGGCTTACCATCTGGCCCCAGTG
CTGCAATGATACCGCGAGACCCACGCTCACCGGCTCCAGATTTATCAGCAATAAACCAGCCAGCCGGAAG
GGCCGAGCGCAGAAGTGGTCCTGCAACTTTATCCGCCTCCATCCAGTCTATTAATTGTTGCCGGGAAGCT
AGAGTAAGTAGTTCGCCAGTTAATAGTTTGCGCAACGTTGTTGCCATTGCTACAGGCATCGTGGTGTCAC
GCTCGTCGTTTGGTATGGCTTCATTCAGCTCCGGTTCCCAACGATCAAGGCGAGTTACATGATCCCCCAT
GTTGTGCAAAAAAGCGGTTAGCTCCTTCGGTCCTCCGATCGTTGTCAGAAGTAAGTTGGCCGCAGTGTTA
TCACTCATGGTTATGGCAGCACTGCATAATTCTCTTACTGTCATGCCATCCGTAAGATGCTTTTCTGTGA
CTGGTGAGTACTCAACCAAGTCATTCTGAGAATAGTGTATGCGGCGACCGAGTTGCTCTTGCCCGGCGTC
AATACGGGATAATACCGCGCCACATAGCAGAACTTTAAAAGTGCTCATCATTGGAAAACGTTCTTCGGGG
CGAAAACTCTCAAGGATCTTACCGCTGTTGAGATCCAGTTCGATGTAACCCACTCGTGCACCCAACTGAT
CTTCAGCATCTTTTACTTTCACCAGCGTTTCTGGGTGAGCAAAAACAGGAAGGCAAAATGCCGCAAAAAA
GGGAATAAGGGCGACACGGAAATGTTGAATACTCATACTCTTCCTTTTTCAATATTATTGAAGCATTTAT
CAGGGTTATTGTCTCATGAGCGGATACATATTTGAATGTATTTAGAAAAATAAACAAATAGGGGTTCCGC
GCACATTTCCCCGAAAAGTGCCACCTGACGTCTAAGAAACCATTATTATCATGACATTAACCTATAAAAA
TAGGCGTATCACGAGGCCCTTTCGTCTCGCGCGTTTCGGTGATGACGGTGAAAACCTCTGACACATGCAG
CTCCCGGAGACGGTCACAGCTTGTCTGTAAGCGGATGCCGGGAGCAGACAAGCCCGTCAGGGCGCGTCAG
CGGGTGTTGGCGGGTGTCGGGGCTGGCTTAACTATGCGGCATCAGAGCAGATTGTACTGAGAGTGCACCA
TATGCGGTGTGAAATACCGCACAGATGCGTAAGGAGAAAATACCGCATCAGGCGCCATTCGCCATTCAGG
CTGCGCAACTGTTGGGAAGGGCGATCGGTGCGGGCCTCTTCGCTATTACGCCAGCTGGCGAAAGGGGGAT
GT
Features (pLannotate 1.2.2; 18 found; start..end, strand, type, name):
   1876..2151    -  CDS            GVQW1 (fragment): GVQW1_HUMAN - Also known as TIGD1L2. Experimental evidence at transcript level: Swiss-Prot protein existence level 2. From Homo sapiens (Human).
   2132..2314    -  CDS            C9orf85 (fragment): CI085_HUMAN - Experimental evidence at protein level: Swiss-Prot protein existence level 1. From Homo sapiens (Human).
   3836..3946    +  CDS            VP2_SV40 (fragment): Experimental evidence at protein level: Swiss-Prot protein existence level 1. Isoform VP4 is a viroporin inducing perforation of cellular membranes to trigger virus progeny release. Forms pores of 3 nm inner diameter. VP4 is expressed about 24 hours after the late structural proteins and is not incorporated into the mature virion. From Simian virus 40 (SV40).
   3998..4717    +  CDS            Topaz YFP: enhanced yellow variant of GFP mammalian codon-optimized
   4755..4979    +  polyA_signal   bGH poly(A) signal: bovine growth hormone polyadenylation signal
   4978..4995    +  misc_feature   MCS (fragment): pBluescript multiple cloning site
   4999..5024    +  misc_feature   MCS (fragment): pUC18/19 multiple cloning site
   5038..5109    +  CDS            BGLAP: OSTCN_HOMNE - Experimental evidence at protein level: Swiss-Prot protein existence level 1. Constitutes 1-2% of the total bone protein. It binds strongly to apatite and calcium. From Homo sapiens neanderthalensis (Neanderthal).
   6100..6882    -  CDS            PAQR6 (fragment): PAQR6_HUMAN - Experimental evidence at protein level: Swiss-Prot protein existence level 1. Plasma membrane progesterone (P4) receptor coupled to G proteins (PubMed:23763432, PubMed:23161870). Seems to act through a G(s) mediated pathway (PubMed:23161870). Involved in neurosteroid inhibition of apoptosis (PubMed:23161870). May be involved in regulating rapid P4 signaling in the nervous system (PubMed:23763432). Also binds dehydroepiandrosterone (DHEA), pregnanolone, pregnenolone and allopregnanolone (PubMed:23763432, PubMed:23161870). From Homo sapiens (Human).
   7110..7205    -  CDS            PAQR6 (fragment): PAQR6_HUMAN - Experimental evidence at protein level: Swiss-Prot protein existence level 1. Plasma membrane progesterone (P4) receptor coupled to G proteins (PubMed:23763432, PubMed:23161870). Seems to act through a G(s) mediated pathway (PubMed:23161870). Involved in neurosteroid inhibition of apoptosis (PubMed:23161870). May be involved in regulating rapid P4 signaling in the nervous system (PubMed:23763432). Also binds dehydroepiandrosterone (DHEA), pregnanolone, pregnenolone and allopregnanolone (PubMed:23763432, PubMed:23161870). From Homo sapiens (Human).
   7502..8245    -  CDS            PAQR6 (fragment): PAQR6_HUMAN - Experimental evidence at protein level: Swiss-Prot protein existence level 1. Plasma membrane progesterone (P4) receptor coupled to G proteins (PubMed:23763432, PubMed:23161870). Seems to act through a G(s) mediated pathway (PubMed:23161870). Involved in neurosteroid inhibition of apoptosis (PubMed:23161870). May be involved in regulating rapid P4 signaling in the nervous system (PubMed:23763432). Also binds dehydroepiandrosterone (DHEA), pregnanolone, pregnenolone and allopregnanolone (PubMed:23763432, PubMed:23161870). From Homo sapiens (Human).
   8485..8506    -  misc_feature   MCS (fragment): pUC18/19 multiple cloning site
   8707..9295    -  rep_origin     ori: high-copy-number ColE1/pMB1/pBR322/pUC origin of replication
   9466..10326   -  CDS            AmpR: β-lactamase; bla; confers resistance to ampicillin, carbenicillin, and related antibiotics
  10327..10431   -  promoter       AmpR promoter: bla
  10526..10561   +  CDS            rop (fragment): Rop protein, which maintains plasmids at low copy number; rop
  10663..10762   +  misc_feature   bom (fragment): basis of mobility region from pBR322
  10768..70      -  CDS            lacZα (fragment) (across the origin): LacZα fragment of β-galactosidase; lacZ fragment
