[The description below was written by a language model from this plasmid's Addgene catalogue record and pLannotate feature annotations shown in this document.]
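Description:
hOC-GFPtpz is a pUC18-based mammalian reporter plasmid of about 10.9 kb in which a human osteocalcin (BGLAP) promoter drives Topaz, a mammalian codon-optimized yellow-shifted GFP variant derived from Aequorea victoria. It is maintained in E. coli through the high-copy ColE1/pUC origin and selected with ampicillin via the bla gene and its promoter. Remnants of the pUC lacZα and polylinker regions flank the insert. No mammalian selection marker is annotated.

The payload is much larger than the 720 bp fluorescent protein listed as the insert. Upstream of the Topaz coding sequence lie several kilobases of human genomic DNA, presumably the osteocalcin regulatory region. The automated annotation labels parts of it only as short fragment matches to unrelated human proteins, which are probably incidental hits rather than functional coding units. A short SV40-derived segment sits immediately before the reporter; the record does not state its role. The untagged Topaz open reading frame is followed by a bovine growth hormone polyadenylation signal. Downstream of this, the table shows a short BGLAP coding match and, on the opposite strand, fragments of the PAQR6 gene. This suggests that additional osteocalcin-locus genomic sequence, including part of the gene itself and 3′ flanking DNA, is retained after the reporter, although the catalogue entry does not describe this arrangement.

Because osteocalcin is a bone matrix protein, the reporter is intended to light up mature bone cells. The associated work paired it with a type I collagen promoter driving a cyan GFP in a two-colour scheme to visualize different stages of osteoblast differentiation.
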