Addgene plasmid #110207: hOC-GFPtpz
Purpose: Expresses GFP in mature bone cells.
Depositing lab: David Rowe. Depositing organization: University of Connecticut Health Center. Publication: Visualizing levels of osteoblast differentiation by a two-color promoter-GFP strategy: Type I collagen-GFPcyan and osteocalcin-GFPtpz. Bilic-Curcic I, Kronenberg M, Jiang X, Bellizzi J, Mina M, Marijanovic I, Gardiner EM, Rowe DW. Genesis. 2005 Oct;43(2):87-98. doi: 10.1002/gene.20156. PubMed 16149065.
Backbone
  Vector backbone: pUC18
  Backbone manufacturer: Unknown
  Backbone size w/o insert (bp): 2700
  Modifications to backbone: None
  Vector type: Mammalian Expression
Growth in bacteria
  Bacterial resistance: Ampicillin, 100 μg/mL
  Growth temperature: 37°C
  Growth strain: DH5alpha
  Copy number: High Copy
Gene/Insert
  Gene/Insert name: eGFPtopaz
  Species: Aequorea victoria
  Insert size (bp): 720
  Promoter: Human osteocalcin (BGLAP)
  Tag / fusion protein: None
  Cloning method: Restriction Enzyme; 5′ cloning site Hind3 (unknown if destroyed); 3′ cloning site Hind3 (unknown if destroyed)
  Sequencing primers: 5′ M13forward; 3′ M13reverse
Resource information
  A portion of this plasmid was derived from a plasmid made by: Received osteocalcin portion of construct from Dr. Edith Gardiner, who was associated with the Garvan Institute in Australia at the time. GFPtopaz was purchased from Packard.
Terms and licenses: Academic/Nonprofit Terms; Industry Terms: Not Available to Industry
How to cite: hOC-GFPtpz was a gift from David Rowe (Addgene plasmid # 110207 ; http://n2t.net/addgene:110207 ; RRID:Addgene_110207)
